Addgene plasmid #68361: pMPO 57
Purpose: (Empty Backbone) Expression vectors for the salycilate cascade expression system (Pnah/NahR-Psal/XylS2).ApR, expression vector with rrnBT1T2-Pm-nasF attenuator-MCSII, ColE1 replication origin
Depositing lab: Eduardo Santero. Depositing organization: Universidad Pablo de Olavide. Publication: Improved expression systems for regulated expression in Salmonella infecting eukaryotic cells. Medina C, Camacho EM, Flores A, Mesa-Pereira B, Santero E. PLoS One. 2011;6(8):e23055. doi: 10.1371/journal.pone.0023055. Epub 2011 Aug 1. PubMed 21829692.
Backbone
  Vector backbone: pCASB
  Vector type: Bacterial Expression
Growth in bacteria
  Bacterial resistance: Ampicillin, 100 μg/mL
  Growth temperature: 37°C
  Growth strain: DH5alpha
  Copy number: High Copy
Gene/Insert
  Cloning method: Restriction Enzyme
Terms and licenses: Academic/Nonprofit Terms; Industry Terms: Not Available to Industry
How to cite: pMPO 57 was a gift from Eduardo Santero (Addgene plasmid # 68361 ; http://n2t.net/addgene:68361 ; RRID:Addgene_68361)
