[The description below was written by a language model from this plasmid's Addgene catalogue record and pLannotate feature annotations shown in this document.]
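Description:
pMPO 57 is a small (about 3.5 kb) empty bacterial expression vector built on the pCASB backbone and designed as the expression module of the salicylate-inducible cascade system (Pnah/NahR–Psal/XylS2). It replicates at high copy from a ColE1/pUC-type origin and is selected through the β-lactamase gene (AmpR), which is driven by its own bla promoter. It also carries an f1 phage origin, next to a short remnant of M13 gene IV, which in principle allows single-stranded DNA production.

According to the record, the expression cassette is rrnBT1T2–Pm–nasF attenuator–MCSII. The annotation confirms a 5S rRNA segment and the rrnB T1 terminator upstream, which insulate the cassette from read-through transcription and so lower basal expression. These are followed by the Pm promoter, which is activated by XylS-family regulators bound to benzoate-type effectors. In the cascade arrangement, the regulatory module (NahR and XylS2) is supplied separately by the host. Salicylate induces XylS2 synthesis through NahR and also activates XylS2, amplifying transcription from Pm. The nasF attenuator named in the catalogue entry is not picked up by the automated annotation. Such a transcriptional attenuator is meant to terminate leaky transcripts unless an antitermination function is present, but the record does not give details of this. A fragment annotated as resembling cbdA lies downstream of Pm, and its role is not explained. A short T7 promoter is also detected near the end of the sequence.

No insert is present, and genes of interest are cloned into the multiple cloning site by restriction enzymes. The associated work concerns tightly regulated gene expression in Salmonella infecting eukaryotic cells.
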