Features (pLannotate 1.2.2; 10 found; start..end, strand, type, name):
     17..132     +  ncRNA          5S rRNA: Accession: RF00001 - 5S ribosomal RNA
    136..222     +  terminator     rrnB T1 terminator: Escherichia coli rrnB; transcription terminator T1 from the E. coli rrnB gene
    317..397     +  promoter       Pm promoter: The bacterial Pm promoter is activated by XylS in the presence of benzoate or m-toluate (Marqués et al., 1999).
    453..692     +  CDS            cbdA (fragment): CBDA_BURCE - Experimental evidence at protein level: Swiss-Prot protein existence level 1. Component of 2-halobenzoate dioxygenase multicomponent enzyme system which catalyzes the incorporation of both atoms of molecular oxygen into 2-halobenzoate to form catechol. From Burkholderia cepacia (Pseudomonas cepacia).
    902..1023    +  CDS            M13 gene IV (fragment) (sequence withheld): pIV; IV; phage assembly
   1011..1469    +  rep_origin     f1 ori (sequence partly withheld): f1 bacteriophage origin of replication; arrow indicates direction of (+) strand synthesis
   1579..2167    -  rep_origin     ori: high-copy-number ColE1/pMB1/pBR322/pUC origin of replication
   2338..3198    -  CDS            AmpR: β-lactamase; bla; confers resistance to ampicillin, carbenicillin, and related antibiotics
   3199..3303    -  promoter       AmpR promoter: bla
   3437..3455    +  promoter       T7 promoter: promoter for bacteriophage T7 RNA polymerase
>Addgene plasmid #68361 | pMPO 57 | depositor full sequence | sequence record 128755 | pMPO 57 sequence 3467 bps
GCGGCCGCGCGAATTTGCCTGGCGGCAGTAGCGCGGTGGTCCCACCTGACCCCATGCCGAACTCAGAAGT
GAAACGCCGTAGCGCCGATGGTAGTGTGGGGTCTCCCCATGCGAGAGTAGGGAACTGCCAGGCATCAAAT
AAAACGAAAGGCTCAGTCGAAAGACTGGGCCTTTCGTTTTATCTGTTGTTTGTCGGTGAACGCTCTCCTG
AGTAGGACAAATCCGCCGGGAGCGGATTTGAACGTTGCGAAGCAACGGCCCGGAGGGTGGCGGGCAGGAC
GCCCGCCATAAACTGCCAGGGAATTTGATAGAGATAAGTCCAGCCTTGCAAGAAGCGGATACAGGAGTGC
AAAAAATGGCTATCTCTAGAAAGGCCTACCCCTTAGGCTTTATGCAACAGAAACAATAATAATGGAGTCA
TGACCATGACAATGCACCTGGGGCTCGACTATATAGATAGTCTCGTTGAAGAAGATGAGAACGAGGGCAT
CTACCGCTGCAAGCGCGAGATGTTCACCGACCCTCGGCTGTTCGATTTAGAGATGAAACACATCTTTGAG
GGCAACTGGATTTATCTCGCCCACGAGAGCCAGATTCCCGAGAAGAACGACTATTACACCACGCAGATGG
GCCGGCAGCCGATATTCATCACACGCAACAAAGATGGTGAGCTGAATGCCTTCGTCAATGCCTGAATTCG
AGTGAATAAAAGGTTTTGGGCAGCGCGCCAATGGCGGCGCGTATGTCCAGGGATAAAGGCGTCCAGCGGT
GCGTAAGCACCGCCGGGCGCTTTTTTTTTGCGCGAATTCCCAATTCGGTTCACCCGGGCATATGGCAAGA
ACTGCAGATATCCATGGTACCGAGCTCGGATCCGTCGACAAGCTTGCGGCCGCCCAGCTTG
[233 nt withheld, positions 902-1134]
C
[115 nt withheld, positions 1136-1250]
GGCCATCGCCCTGATAGACGGTTTTTCGCCCTTTGACGTTGGAGTCCACGTTCTTT
[37 nt withheld, positions 1307-1343]
ACCCTATCTCGGGCTATTCTTTTGATTTATAAGGGATTTTGCCGATTTCGGCCTATTGGTTAAAAAATGA
GCTGATTTAACAAAAATTTAACGCGAATTTTAACAAAATATTAACGTTTACAATTTCTAACCGATCCCCC
TGGAGCTTGGAATCAGGGGATAACGCAGGAAAGAACATGTGAGCAAAAGGCCAGCAAAAGGCCAGGAACC
GTAAAAAGGCCGCGTTGCTGGCGTTTTTCCATAGGCTCCGCCCCCCTGACGAGCATCACAAAAATCGACG
CTCAAGTCAGAGGTGGCGAAACCCGACAGGACTATAAAGATACCAGGCGTTTCCCCCTGGAAGCTCCCTC
GTGCGCTCTCCTGTTCCGACCCTGCCGCTTACCGGATACCTGTCCGCCTTTCTCCCTTCGGGAAGCGTGG
CGCTTTCTCATAGCTCACGCTGTAGGTATCTCAGTTCGGTGTAGGTCGTTCGCTCCAAGCTGGGCTGTGT
GCACGAACCCCCCGTTCAGCCCGACCGCTGCGCCTTATCCGGTAACTATCGTCTTGAGTCCAACCCGGTA
AGACACGACTTATCGCCACTGGCAGCAGCCACTGGTAACAGGATTAGCAGAGCGAGGTATGTAGGCGGTG
CTACAGAGTTCTTGAAGTGGTGGCCTAACTACGGCTACACTAGAAGGACAGTATTTGGTATCTGCGCTCT
GCTGAAGCCAGTTACCTTCGGAAAAAGAGTTGGTAGCTCTTGATCCGGCAAACAAACCACCGCTGGTAGC
GGTGGTTTTTTTGTTTGCAAGCAGCAGATTACGCGCAGAAAAAAAGGATCTCAAGAAGATCCTTTGATCT
TTTCTACGGGGTCTGACGCTCAGTGGAACGAAAACTCACGTTAAGGGATTTTGGTCATGAGATTATCAAA
AAGGATCTTCACCTAGATCCTTTTAAATTAAAAATGAAGTTTTAAATCAATCTAAAGTATATATGAGTAA
ACTTGGTCTGACAGTTACCAATGCTTAATCAGTGAGGCACCTATCTCAGCGATCTGTCTATTTCGTTCAT
CCATAGTTGCCTGACTCCCCGTCGTGTAGATAACTACGATACGGGAGGGCTTACCATCTGGCCCCAGTGC
TGCAATGATACCGCGAGACCCACGCTCACCGGCTCCAGATTTATCAGCAATAAACCAGCCAGCCGGAAGG
GCCGAGCGCAGAAGTGGTCCTGCAACTTTATCCGCCTCCATCCAGTCTATTAATTGTTGCCGGGAAGCTA
GAGTAAGTAGTTCGCCAGTTAATAGTTTGCGCAACGTTGTTGCCATTGCTGCAGGCATCGTGGTGTCACG
CTCGTCGTTTGGTATGGCTTCATTCAGCTCCGGTTCCCAACGATCAAGGCGAGTTACATGATCCCCCATG
TTGTGCAAAAAAGCGGTTAGCTCCTTCGGTCCTCCGATCGTTGTCAGAAGTAAGTTGGCCGCAGTGTTAT
CACTCATGGTTATGGCAGCACTGCATAATTCTCTTACTGTCATGCCATCCGTAAGATGCTTTTCTGTGAC
TGGTGAGTACTCAACCAAGTCATTCTGAGAATAGTGTATGCGGCGACCGAGTTGCTCTTGCCCGGCGTCA
ACACGGGATAATACCGCGCCACATAGCAGAACTTTAAAAGTGCTCATCATTGGAAAACGTTCTTCGGGGC
GAAAACTCTCAAGGATCTTACCGCTGTTGAGATCCAGTTCGATGTAACCCACTCGTGCACCCAACTGATC
TTCAGCATCTTTTACTTTCACCAGCGTTTCTGGGTGAGCAAAAACAGGAAGGCAAAATGCCGCAAAAAAG
GGAATAAGGGCGACACGGAAATGTTGAATACTCATACTCTTCCTTTTTCAATATTATTGAAGCATTTATC
AGGGTTATTGTCTCATGAGCGGATACATATTTGAATGTATTTAGAAAAATAAACAAATAGGGGTTCCGCG
CACATTTCCCCGAAAAGTGCCACCTGACGTCTAAGAAACCATTATTATCATGACATTAACCTATAAAAAT
AGGCGTATCACGAGGCCCTTTCGTCTTCAAGAATTGGTCGCATCGATGCTGGCTTATCGAAATTAATACG
ACTCACTATAGGGAGACCGGAATT
