>Addgene plasmid #68361 | pMPO 57 | addgene partial sequence | sequence record 127648 | F1ori-F 5'-GTGGACTCTTGTTCCAAACTGG-3'
CCTATCTCGGGCTATTCTTTTGATTTATAAGGGATTTTGCCGATTTCGGCCTATTGGTTAAAAAATGAGC
TGATTTAACAAAAATTTAACGCGAATTTTAACAAAATATTAACGTTTACAATTTCTAACCGATCCCCCTG
GAGCTTGGAATCAGGGGATAACGCAGGAAAGAACATGTGAGCAAAAGGCCAGCAAAAGGCCAGGAACCGT
AAAAAGGCCGCGTTGCTGGCGTTTTTCCATAGGCTCCGCCCCCCTGACGAGCATCACAAAAATCGACGCT
CAAGTCAGAGGTGGCGAAACCCGACAGGACTATAAAGATACCAGGCGTTTCCCCCTGGAAGCTCCCTCGT
GCGCTCTCCTGTTCCGACCCTGCCGCTTACCGGATACCTGTCCGCCTTTCTCCCTTCGGGAAGCGTGGCG
CTTTCTCATAGCTCACGCTGTAGGTATCTCAGTTCGGTGTAGGTCGTTCGCTCCAAGCTGGGCTGTGTGC
ACGAACCCCCCGTTCAGCCCGACCGCTGCGCCTTATCCGGTAACTATCGTCTTGAGTCCAACCCGGTAAG
ACACGACTTATCGCCACTGGCAGCAGCCACTGGTAACAGGATTAGCAGAGCGAGGTATGTAGGCGGTGCT
ACAGAGTTCTTGAAGTGGTGGCCTAACTACGGCTACACTAGAAGGACAGTATTTGGTATCTGCGCTCTGC
TGAAGCCAGTTACCTTCGGAAAAAGAGTTGGTAGCTCTTGATCCGGCAAACAAACCACCGCTGGTAGCGG
TGGTTTTTTTGTTTGCAAGCAGCAGATTACGCGCAGAAAAAAAGGATCTCAAGAAGATCCTTTGATCTTT
TCTACGGGGTCTGACGCTCAGTGGAACGAAAACTCACGTTAAGGGATTTTGGTCATGAGATTATCAAAAA
GGATCTTCACCTAGATCCTTTTAAATTAAAAATGAAGTTTTAAATCAATCTAAAGTATATATGAGTAAAC
TTGGTCTGACAGTTACCAATGCTTAATCAGTGAGGCACCTATCTCAGCGATCTGTCTATTTCGTTCATCC
ATAGTTGCCTGACTCCCCGTCGTGTAGATAACTACGATACGGGAGGGCTTACCATCTGGCCC
