>Addgene plasmid #68361 | pMPO 57 | addgene partial sequence | sequence record 127649 | Amp-R 5'-ATAATACCGCGCCACATAGC-3'
AAACGTTCTTCGGGGCGAAAACTCTCAAGGATCTTACCGCTGTTGAGATCCAGTTCGATGTAACCCACTC
GTGCACCCAACTGATCTTCAGCATCTTTTACTTTCACCAGCGTTTCTGGGTGAGCAAAAACAGGAAGGCA
AAATGCCGCAAAAAAGGGAATAAGGGCGACACGGAAATGTTGAATACTCATACTCTTCCTTTTTCAATAT
TATTGAAGCATTTATCAGGGTTATTGTCTCATGAGCGGATACATATTTGAATGTATTTAGAAAAATAAAC
AAATAGGGGTTCCGCGCACATTTCCCCGAAAAGTGCCACCTGACGTCTAAGAAACCATTATTATCATGAC
ATTAACCTATAAAAATAGGCGTATCACGAGGCCCTTTCGTCTTCAAGAATTGGTCGCATCGATGCTGGCT
TATCGAAATTAATACGACTCACTATAGGGAGACCGGAATTGCGGCCGCGCGAATTTGCCTGGCGGCAGTA
GCGCGGTGGTCCCACCTGACCCCATGCCGAACTCAGAAGTGAAACGCCGTAGCGCCGATGGTAGTGTGGG
GTCTCCCCATGCGAGAGTAGGGAACTGCCAGGCATCAAATAAAACGAAAGGCTCAGTCGAAAGACTGGGC
CTTTCGTTTTATCTGTTGTTTGTCGGTGAACGCTCTCCTGAGTAGGACAAATCCGCCGGGAGCGGATTTG
AACGTTGCGAAGCAACGGCCCGGAGGGTGGCGG
