>Addgene plasmid #68361 | pMPO 57 | addgene partial sequence | sequence record 128756 | F1ori-R 5'-AGGGAAGAAAGCGAAAGGAG-3'
[183 nt withheld, positions 1-183]
CAAGCTGGGCGGCCGCAAGCTTGTCGACGGATCCGAGCTCGGTACCATGGATATCTGCAGTTCTTGCCAT
ATGCCCGGGTGAACCGAATTGGGAATTCGCGCAAAAAAAAAGCGCCCGGCGGTGCTTACGCACCGCTGGA
CGCCTTTATCCCTGGACATACGCGCCGCCATTGGCGCGCTGCCCAAAACCTTTTATTCACTCGAATTCAG
GCATTGACGAAGGCATTCAGCTCACCATCTTTGTTGCGTGTGATGAATATCGGCTGCCGGCCCATCTGCG
TGGTGTAATAGTCGTTCTTCTCGGGAATCTGGCTCTCGTGGGCGAGATAAATCCAGTTGCCCTCAAAGAT
GTGTTTCATCTCTAAATCGAACAGCCGAGGGTCGGTGAACATCTCGCGCTTGCAGCGGTAGATGCCCTCG
TTCTCATCTTCTTCAACGAGACTATCTATATAGTCGAGCCCCAGGTGCATTGTCATGGTCATGACTCCAT
TATTATTGTTTCTGTTGCATAAAGCCTAAGGGGTAGGCCTTTCTAGAGATAGCCATTTTTTGCACTCCTG
TATCCGCTTCTTGCAAGGCTGGACTTATCTCTATCAAATTCCCTGGCAGTTTATGGCGGGCGTCCTGCCC
GCCACCCTCCGGGCCGTTGCTTCGCAACGTTCAAATCCGCTCCCGGCGGATTTGTCCTACTCAGGAGAGC
GTTCACCGACAAACAACAGATAAAACGAAAGGCCCAGTCTTTCGACTGAGCCTTTCGTTTTATTTGATGC
CTGGCAGTTCCCTACTCTCGCATGGG
